>Addgene plasmid #130029 | pRDAX-550 N-Tag Venus210[2] L20 Tln1(rod) mCherry | depositor full sequence | sequence record 249407 | Full Sequence
GCCTGCCTCCAGGCCTCAATATTGGCCATTAGCCATATTATTCATTGGTTATATAGCATAAATCAATATT
GGCTATTGGCCATTGCATACGTTGTATCTATATCATAATATGTACATTTATATTGGCTCATGTCCAATAT
GACCGCCATGTTGGCATTGATTATTGACTAGTTATTAATAGTAATCAATTACGGGGTCATTAGTTCATAG
CCCATATATGGAGTTCCGCGTTACATAACTTACGGTAAATGGCCCGCCTGGCTGACCGCCCAACGACCCC
CGCCCATTGACGTCAATAATGACGTATGTTCCCATAGTAACGCCAATAGGGACTTTCCATTGACGTCAAT
GGGTGGAGTATTTACGGTAAACTGCCCACTTGGCAGTACATCAAGTGTATCATATGCCAAGTCCGCCCCC
TATTGACGTCAATGACGGTAAATGGCCCGCCTGGCATTATGCCCAGTACATGACCTTACGGGACTTTCCT
ACTTGGCAGTACATCTACGTATTAGTCATCGCTATTACCATGGTGATGCGGTTTTGGCAGTACACCAATG
GGCGTGGATAGCGGTTTGACTCACGGGGATTTCCAAGTCTCCACCCCATTGACGTCAATGGGAGTTTGTT
TTGGCACCAAAATCAACGGGACTTTCCAAAATGTCGTAATAACCCCGCCCCGTTGACGCAAATGGGCGGT
AGGCGTGTACGGTGGGAGGTCTATATAAGCAGAGCTCGTTTAGTGAACCGTCAGATCACTAGAAGCTTTA
TTGCGGTAGTTTATCACAGTTAAATTGCTAACGCAGTCAGTGCTTCTGACACAACAGTCTCGAACTTAAG
CTGCAGAAGTTGGTCGTGAGGCACTGGGCAGGTAAGTATCAAGGTTACAAGACAGGTTTAAGGAGACCAA
TAGAAACTGGGCTTGTCGAGACAGAGAAGACTCTTGCGTTTCTGATAGGCACCTATTGGTCTTACTGACA
TCCACTTTGCCTTTCTCTCCACAGGTGTCCACTCCCAGGCCACCATGGATCCCAATGAGAAGAGGGACCA
TATGGTACTGCTCGAATTCGTGACTGCAGCAGGCATTACCCTTGGGATGGATGAACTTTATAAGGGGAGT
CCTGGCGGTGGATCCGGAGGCTCTGGGAGCTCTGCCAGCGGTGGCAGCACCTCCGCTGTGTCTGGTATCA
TTGCTGACCTCGACACCACCATCATGTTCGCTACTGCTGGCACACTTAACCGTGAGGGTGCTGAAACTTT
TGCTGACCACCGGGAGGGTATCTTAAAGACAGCAAAGGTTCTTGTGGAGGACACCAAGGTCCTAGTGCAG
AATGCAGCTGGGAGCCAGGAGAAGTTGGCACAAGCCGCCCAGTCCTCCGTGGCCACCATTACCCGCCTCG
CTGATGTGGTCAAGCTCGGTGCAGCCAGCCTAGGAGCCGAAGACCCTGAAACTCAGGTGGTGCTGATCAA
TGCAGTAAAGGACGTAGCCAAGGCCCTGGGTGACCTCATCAGCGCTACGAAGGCTGCAGCGGGCAAAGTT
GGGGATGACCCTGCAGTGTGGCAGCTCAAGAACTCTGCCAAGGTGATGGTGACCAATGTGACATCATTGC
TCAAGACAGTGAAGGCTGTGGAAGATGAGGCCACCAAAGGCACACGGGCCCTAGAGGCAACCACAGAGCA
CATACGTCAGGAACTGGCGGTCTTCTGTTCCCCAGAGCCACCTGCCAAGACCTCTACCCCTGAAGACTTC
ATCCGAATGACCAAGGGTATTACTATGGCAACAGCCAAAGCCGTTGCTGCTGGCAATTCCTGTCGACAGG
AAGATGTCATTGCCACAGCCAATCTGAGCCGACGGGCTATTGCGGACATGCTTCGGGCTTGCAAGGAAGC
AGCTTTCCACCCAGAAGTGGCGCCTGATGTACGGCTCCGAGCCCTGCACTATGGCCGGGAGTGTGCCAAT
GGTTACCTGGAACTGCTGGACCACGTGCTGCTGACCCTTCAGAAGCCAAACCCAGACCTGAAGCAGCAGC
TAACTGGACACTCAAAGCGGGTTGCTGGCTCTGTGACTGAGCTCATCCAGGCTGCTGAAGCCATGAAAGG
AACAGAGTGGGTGGACCCAGAGGACCCTACTGTCATTGCTGAGAATGAGCTCTTGGGAGCCGCAGCCGCC
ATCGAGGCTGCAGCCAAGAAGCTGGAGCAGCTGAAGCCCAGGGCCAAACCCAAGGAGGCGGATGAGTCCT
TGAACTTTGAGGAACAATAAGAATTCAGATCCGCCCCTCTCCCTCCCCCCCCCCTAACGTTACTGGCCGA
AGCCGCTTGGAATAAGGCCGGTGTGCGTTTGTCTATATGTTATTTTCCACCATATTGCCGTCTTTTGGCA
ATGTGAGGGCCCGGAAACCTGGCCCTGTCTTCTTGACGAGCATTCCTAGGGGTCTTTCCCCTCTCGCCAA
AGGAATGCAAGGTCTGTTGAATGTCGTGAAGGAAGCAGTTCCTCTGGTAGCTTCTTGAAGACAAACAACG
TCTGTAGCGACCCTTTGCAGGCAGCGGAACCCCCCACCTGGCGACAGGTGCCTCTGCGGCCAAAAGCCAC
GTGTATAAGATACACCTGCAAAGGCGGCACAACCCCAGTGCCACGTTGTGAGTTGGATAGTTGTGGAAAG
AGTCAAATGGCTCTCCTCAAGCGTATTCAACAAGGGGCTGAAGGATGCCCAGAAGGTACCCCATTGTATG
GGATCTGATCTGGGGCCTCGGTACACATGCTTTACATGTGTTTAGTCGAGGTTAAAAAAACGTCTAGGCC
CCCCGAACCACGGGGACGTGGTTTTCCTTTGAAAAACACGATGATAATATGGCCACAACCATGGTGAGCA
AGGGCGAGGAGGATAACATGGCCATCATCAAGGAGTTCATGCGCTTCAAGGTGCACATGGAGGGCTCCGT
GAACGGCCACGAGTTCGAGATCGAGGGCGAGGGCGAGGGCCGCCCCTACGAGGGCACCCAGACCGCCAAG
CTGAAGGTGACCAAGGGTGGCCCCCTGCCCTTCGCCTGGGACATCCTGTCCCCTCAGTTCATGTACGGCT
CCAAGGCCTACGTGAAGCACCCCGCCGACATCCCCGACTACTTGAAGCTGTCCTTCCCCGAGGGCTTCAA
GTGGGAGCGCGTGATGAACTTCGAGGACGGCGGCGTGGTGACCGTGACCCAGGACTCCTCCCTGCAGGAC
GGCGAGTTCATCTACAAGGTGAAGCTGCGCGGCACCAACTTCCCCTCCGACGGCCCCGTAATGCAGAAGA
AGACCATGGGCTGGGAGGCCTCCTCCGAGCGGATGTACCCCGAGGACGGCGCCCTGAAGGGCGAGATCAA
GCAGAGGCTGAAGCTGAAGGACGGCGGCCACTACGACGCTGAGGTCAAGACCACCTACAAGGCCAAGAAG
CCCGTGCAGCTGCCCGGCGCCTACAACGTCAACATCAAGTTGGACATCACCTCCCACAACGAGGACTACA
CCATCGTGGAACAGTACGAACGCGCCGAGGGCCGCCACTCCACCGGCGGCATGGACGAGCTGTACAAGTA
AACCGGTGCTCGAGGTACCGATGAATAGCTAAGGTCGAGGCCGCAGGTAAGTATCAAGGTTACAAGACAG
GTTTAAGGAGACCAATAGAAACTGGGCTTGTCGAGACAGAGAAGACTCTTGCGTTTCTGATAGGCACCTA
TTGGTCTTACTGACATCCACTTTGCCTTTCTCTCCACAGGTGTCGACAATCAACCTCTGGATTACAAAAT
TTGTGAAAGATTGACTGGTATTCTTAACTATGTTGCTCCTTTTACGCTATGTGGATACGCTGCTTTAATG
CCTTTGTATCATGCTATTGCTTCCCGTATGGCTTTCATTTTCTCCTCCTTGTATAAATCCTGGTTGCTGT
CTCTTTATGAGGAGTTGTGGCCCGTTGTCAGGCAACGTGGCGTGGTGTGCACTGTGTTTGCTGACGCAAC
CCCCACTGGTTGGGGCATTGCCACCACCTGTCAGCTCCTTTCCGGGACTTTCGCTTTCCCCCTCCCTATT
GCCACGGCGGAACTCATCGCCGCCTGCCTTGCCCGCTGCTGGACAGGGGCTCGGCTGTTGGGCACTGACA
ATTCCGTGGTGTTGTCGGGGAAGCTGACGTCCTTTCCATGGCTGCTCGCCTGTGTTGCCACCTGGATTCT
GCGCGGGACGTCCTTCTGCTACGTCCCTTCGGCCCTCAATCCAGCGGACCTTCCTTCCCGCGGCCTGCTG
CCGGCTCTGCGGCCTCTTCCGCGTCTTCGCCTTCGCCCTCAGACGAGTCGGATCTCCCTTTGGGCCGCCT
CCCCGCCTGGAATTCGAGCTCGGTACGATCAGCCTCGACTGTGCCTTCTAGTTGCCAGCCATCTGTTGTT
TGCCCCTCCCCCGTGCCTTCCTTGACCCTGGAAGGTGCCACTCCCACTGTCCTTTCCTAATAAAATGAGG
AAATTGCATCGCATTGTCTGAGTAGGTGTCATTCTATTCTGGGGGGTGGGGTGGGGCAGGACAGCAAGGG
GGAGGATTGGGAAGACAATAGCCCAGCTTTTGTTCCCTTTAGTGAGGGTTAATTGCGCGCTTGGCGTAAT
CATGGTCATAGCTGTTTCCTGTGTGAAATTGTTATCCGCTAATTCACTCCTCAGGTGCAGGCTGCCTATC
AGAAGGTGGTGGCTGGTGTGGCCAATGCCCTGGCTCACAAATACCACTGAGATCTTTTTCCCTCTGCCAA
AAATTATGGGGACATCATGAAGCCCCTTGAGCATCTGACTTCTGGCTAATAAAGGAAATTTATTTTCATT
GCAATAGTGTGTTGGAATTTTTTGTGTCTCTCACTCGGAAGGACATATGGGAGGGCAAATCATTTAAAAC
ATCAGAATGAGTATTTGGTTTAGAGTTTGGCAACATATGCCCATATGCTGGCTGCCATGAACAAAGGTTG
GCTATAAAGAGGTCATCAGTATATGAAACAGCCCCCTGCTGTCCATTCCTTATTCCATAGAAAAGCCTTG
ACTTGAGGTTAGATTTTTTTTATATTTTGTTTTGTGTTATTTTTTTCTTTAACATCCCTAAAATTTTCCT
TACATGTTTTACTAGCCAGATTTTTCCTCCTCTCCTGACTACTCCCAGTCATAGCTGTCCCTCTTCTCTT
ATGGAGATCGGCCGGCCGCCGGCGTCGACGCGCGCGGCCGCGGCGCGCCGTTGCTGGCGTTTTTCCATAG
GCTCCGCCCCCCTGACGAGCATCACAAAAATCGACGCTCAAGTCAGAGGTGGCGAAACCCGACAGGACTA
TAAAGATACCAGGCGTTTCCCCCTGGAAGCTCCCTCGTGCGCTCTCCTGTTCCGACCCTGCCGCTTACCG
GATACCTGTCCGCCTTTCTCCCTTCGGGAAGCGTGGCGCTTTCTCATAGCTCACGCTGTAGGTATCTCAG
TTCGGTGTAGGTCGTTCGCTCCAAGCTGGGCTGTGTGCACGAACCCCCCGTTCAGCCCGACCGCTGCGCC
TTATCCGGTAACTATCGTCTTGAGTCCAACCCGGTAAGACACGACTTATCGCCACTGGCAGCAGCCACTG
GTAACAGGATTAGCAGAGCGAGGTATGTAGGCGGTGCTACAGAGTTCTTGAAGTGGTGGCCTAACTACGG
CTACACTAGAAGAACAGTATTTGGTATCTGCGCTCTGCTGAAGCCAGTTACCTTCGGAAAAAGAGTTGGT
AGCTCTTGATCCGGCAAACAAACCACCGCTGGTAGCGGTGGTTTTTTTGTTTGCAAGCAGCAGATTACGC
GCAGAAAAAAAGGATCTCAAGAAGATCCTTTGATCTTTTCTACGGGGTCTGACGCTCAGTGGAACGAAAA
CTCACGTTAAGGGATTTTGGTCATGAGATTATCAAAAAGGATCTTCACCTAGATCCTTTTAAATTAAAAA
TGAAGTTTTAAATCAATCTAAAGTATATATGAGTAAACTTGGTCTGACAGTTACCAATGCTTAATCAGTG
AGGCACCTATCTCAGCGATCTGTCTATTTCGTTCATCCATAGTTGCCTGACTCCCCGTCGTGTAGATAAC
TACGATACGGGAGGGCTTACCATCTGGCCCCAGTGCTGCAATGATACCGCGAGACCCACGCTCACCGGCT
CCAGATTTATCAGCAATAAACCAGCCAGCCGGAAGGGCCGAGCGCAGAAGTGGTCCTGCAACTTTATCCG
CCTCCATCCAGTCTATTAATTGTTGCCGGGAAGCTAGAGTAAGTAGTTCGCCAGTTAATAGTTTGCGCAA
CGTTGTTGCCATTGCTACAGGCATCGTGGTGTCACGCTCGTCGTTTGGTATGGCTTCATTCAGCTCCGGT
TCCCAACGATCAAGGCGAGTTACATGATCCCCCATGTTGTGCAAAAAAGCGGTTAGCTCCTTCGGTCCTC
CGATCGTTGTCAGAAGTAAGTTGGCCGCAGTGTTATCACTCATGGTTATGGCAGCACTGCATAATTCTCT
TACTGTCATGCCATCCGTAAGATGCTTTTCTGTGACTGGTGAGTACTCAACCAAGTCATTCTGAGAATAG
TGTATGCGGCGACCGAGTTGCTCTTGCCCGGCGTCAATACGGGATAATACCGCGCCACATAGCAGAACTT
TAAAAGTGCTCATCATTGGAAAACGTTCTTCGGGGCGAAAACTCTCAAGGATCTTACCGCTGTTGAGATC
CAGTTCGATGTAACCCACTCGTGCACCCAACTGATCTTCAGCATCTTTTACTTTCACCAGCGTTTCTGGG
TGAGCAAAAACAGGAAGGCAAAATGCCGCAAAAAAGGGAATAAGGGCGACACGGAAATGTTGAATACTCA
TACTCTTCCTTTTTCAATATTATTGAAGCATTTATCAGGGTTATTGTCTCATGAGCGGATACATATTTGA
ATGTATTTAGAAAAATAAACAAATAGGGGTTCCGCGCACATTTCCCCGAAAAGTGCCACCTGACGTCTAA
GAAACCATTATTATCATGACATTAACCTATAAAAATAGGCGTATCACGAGGCCCTTTCGTCTACGCGCGC
GCCGGCGGCGCGCCGTCGACGGCCGGCCGCGGCCGC
Features (pLannotate 1.2.2; 17 found; start..end, strand, type, name):
    155..532     +  enhancer       CMV enhancer: human cytomegalovirus immediate early enhancer
    534..733     +  promoter       CMV promoter: human cytomegalovirus (CMV) immediate early promoter
    872..1004    +  intron         chimeric intron: chimera between introns from human β-globin and immunoglobulin heavy chain genes
   1028..1114    +  CDS            GFPxm181uv (fragment): GFPxm181uv is a basic (constitutively fluorescent) long stokes shift fluorescent protein published in 2006, derived from Aequorea macrodactyla.
   1172..2257    +  CDS            Tln1 (fragment): TLN1_MOUSE - Also known as Tln. Experimental evidence at protein level: Swiss-Prot protein existence level 1. Probably involved in connections of major cytoskeletal structures to the plasma membrane. High molecular weight cytoskeletal protein concentrated at regions of cell-substratum contact and, in lymphocytes, at cell-cell contacts. From Mus musculus (Mouse).
   2274..2860    +  misc_feature   IRES2: internal ribosome entry site (IRES) of the encephalomyocarditis virus (EMCV)
   2861..3568    +  CDS            mCherry: mCherry is a basic (constitutively fluorescent) red fluorescent protein published in 2004, derived from Discosoma sp.. It is reported to be a very rapidly-maturing monomer with low acid sensitivity.
   3617..3749    +  intron         chimeric intron: chimera between introns from human β-globin and immunoglobulin heavy chain genes
   3758..4346    +  misc_feature   WPRE: woodchuck hepatitis virus posttranscriptional regulatory element
   4350..4366    +  misc_feature   MCS (fragment): pUC18/19 multiple cloning site
   4379..4490    +  polyA_signal   bGH poly(A) signal: bovine growth hormone polyadenylation signal
   4586..4604    -  promoter       T3 promoter: promoter for bacteriophage T3 RNA polymerase
   4663..4737    +  CDS            HBB (fragment): HBB_PONPY - Experimental evidence at transcript level: Swiss-Prot protein existence level 2. Involved in oxygen transport from the lung to the various peripheral tissues. From Pongo pygmaeus (Bornean orangutan).
   4808..4863    +  polyA_signal   β-globin poly(A) signal: rabbit β-globin polyadenylation signal (Gil and Proudfoot, 1987)
   5242..5830    -  rep_origin     ori: high-copy-number ColE1/pMB1/pBR322/pUC origin of replication
   6001..6861    -  CDS            AmpR: β-lactamase; bla; confers resistance to ampicillin, carbenicillin, and related antibiotics
   6862..6966    -  promoter       AmpR promoter: bla
