[The description below was written by a language model from this plasmid's Addgene catalogue record and pLannotate feature annotations shown in this document.]
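Description:
pRDAX-550 N-Tag Venus210[2] L20 Tln1(rod) mCherry is a custom-built mammalian expression plasmid of about 7.1 kb, designed as a vector for protein–protein interaction assays based on bimolecular or trimolecular fluorescence complementation (BiFC/TriFC). It is maintained in E. coli through a high-copy ColE1/pUC-type origin and selected with ampicillin via the β-lactamase gene and its native promoter.

Expression is driven by the human CMV immediate-early enhancer and promoter, followed by a chimeric β-globin/immunoglobulin intron that typically improves transcript processing. The first open reading frame begins with a short GFP-family fragment of under 100 bp. The annotation tool matched it to a related Aequorea protein, but from the construct name it is most likely the small C-terminal Venus piece produced by splitting at position 210, placed as an N-terminal tag. A gap of a few dozen bases, presumably the "L20" linker in the name, separates it from a roughly 1.1 kb fragment of mouse talin-1 (Tln1), which the record describes as rod-domain sequence; the exact residue boundaries are not stated. Downstream, an EMCV IRES directs independent translation of mCherry from the same transcript, giving a red marker of transfected cells that can be used to normalise the complementation signal. The 3′ region carries a second copy of the chimeric intron, a WPRE to enhance transcript stability and expression, and a bGH polyadenylation signal, followed by further β-globin-derived sequence with a rabbit β-globin poly(A) signal.

In use, this plasmid would be co-expressed with partners carrying the complementary Venus fragment(s), so that reconstituted yellow fluorescence reports proximity to the talin rod fragment. The cloning sites used for the insert are not recorded.
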