Addgene plasmid #130029: pRDAX-550 N-Tag Venus210[2] L20 Tln1(rod) mCherry
Purpose: PPI (BiFC/TriFC) assay vector
Depositing lab: Gary Lewin. Depositing organization: Max-Delbrueck-Centrum fuer Molekulare Medizin (MDC).
Backbone
  Vector backbone: custom built
  Vector type: Mammalian Expression
Growth in bacteria
  Bacterial resistance: Ampicillin, 100 μg/mL
  Growth temperature: 37°C
  Growth strain: DH5alpha
  Copy number: High Copy
Gene/Insert
  Gene/Insert name: Tln1 rod
  Species: M. musculus (mouse)
  Cloning method: Restriction Enzyme; 5′ cloning site unknown (unknown if destroyed); 3′ cloning site unknown (unknown if destroyed)
Terms and licenses: Academic/Nonprofit Terms; Industry Terms: Not Available to Industry
How to cite: pRDAX-550 N-Tag Venus210[2] L20 Tln1(rod) mCherry was a gift from Gary Lewin (Addgene plasmid # 130029 ; http://n2t.net/addgene:130029 ; RRID:Addgene_130029)
